Addgene plasmid #90897: SMC3 A8.4 gRNA
Purpose: 3rd generation lentiviral gRNA plasmid targeting human SMC3
Depositing lab: Iain Cheeseman. Depositing organization: Whitehead Institute for Biomedical Research. Publication: Large-Scale Analysis of CRISPR/Cas9 Cell-Cycle Knockouts Reveals the Diversity of p53-Dependent Responses to Cell-Cycle Defects. McKinley KL, Cheeseman IM. Dev Cell. 2017 Feb 27;40(4):405-420.e2. doi: 10.1016/j.devcel.2017.01.012. Epub 2017 Feb 16. PubMed 28216383.
Backbone
  Vector backbone: pLenti-sgRNA
  Backbone manufacturer: Eric Lander & David Sabatini labs (Addgene plasmid #71409)
  Backbone size w/o insert (bp): 9151
  Vector type: Lentiviral, CRISPR
  Selectable markers: Puromycin
Growth in bacteria
  Bacterial resistance: Ampicillin, 100 μg/mL
  Growth temperature: 37°C
  Growth strain: NEB Stable
  Copy number: Unknown
Gene/Insert
  Gene/Insert name: SMC3 (Guide Designation A8.4) (alt name: pKMKO series)
  gRNA/shRNA sequence: CACCgACTAGCTCAGTATCAGAAGT
  Species: H. sapiens (human)
  Promoter: U6
  Cloning method: Restriction Enzyme; 5′ cloning site BsmBI (destroyed during cloning); 3′ cloning site BsmBI (destroyed during cloning)
  Sequencing primers: 5′ hU6-F (5'-GAGGGCCTATTTCCCATGATT-3'); 3′ EF1a-R (5'-CACGGCGACTACTGCACTTA-3')
Terms and licenses: Academic/Nonprofit Terms; Industry Terms: Not Available to Industry
Depositor comments: Please note that gRNA target sequence listed is not strictly the 20nt spacer sequence, but also contains the 5' BsmBI overhang. For more information about knockout human cell lines generated using this plasmid, please see http://cellcycleknockouts.wi.mit.edu/ .
How to cite: SMC3 A8.4 gRNA was a gift from Iain Cheeseman (Addgene plasmid # 90897 ; http://n2t.net/addgene:90897 ; RRID:Addgene_90897)
