[The description below was written by a language model from this plasmid's Addgene catalogue record and pLannotate feature annotations shown in this document.]
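Description:
SMC3 A8.4 gRNA is a third-generation lentiviral CRISPR guide RNA plasmid built on the pLenti-sgRNA backbone and designed to target the human SMC3 gene. It is maintained in E. coli through a high-copy ColE1/pUC-type origin and an ampicillin resistance (β-lactamase) cassette. An f1 origin, an SV40 origin and remnants of lac/lacZα cloning-vector sequence are also annotated in the backbone. The catalogue gives a backbone size of 9,151 bp without insert, whereas the sequenced record is 7,302 nt. This would be consistent with loss of a stuffer fragment when the guide was cloned between the two BsmBI sites (both destroyed in the process), although the record does not say so.

The viral portion has the usual self-inactivating layout. An RSV promoter replaces the U3 region of a truncated HIV-1 5' LTR so that genomic RNA can be produced without Tat. It is followed by the Ψ packaging signal with a partial gag sequence, the Rev response element for Rev-dependent nuclear export, a cPPT/CTS, and a ΔU3 3' LTR followed by an SV40 polyadenylation signal. Between the LTRs, a human U6 RNA polymerase III promoter drives the SMC3-specific spacer fused to a Streptococcus pyogenes Cas9 guide scaffold (annotated as a tracrRNA fragment). A downstream EF-1α core promoter expresses puromycin N-acetyltransferase for selection of transduced mammalian cells, with a WPRE to enhance transcript expression.

The plasmid encodes no Cas9, so the nuclease must be supplied separately in the target cells. It belongs to a series of guide constructs used in a large-scale CRISPR/Cas9 knockout analysis of cell-cycle genes in human cell lines.
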