Features (pLannotate 1.2.2; 28 found; start..end, strand, type, name):
      1..41      +  rep_origin     RSF ori (fragment): Plasmids containing the RSF 1030 origin of replication can be propagated in E. coli cells that contain additional plasmids with compatible origins.
     43..135     +  CDS            lacI (fragment): lac repressor; lacI; The lac repressor binds to the lac operator to inhibit transcription in E. coli. This inhibition can be relieved by adding lactose or isopropyl-β-D-thiogalactopyranoside (IPTG).
    148..169     +  protein_bind   CAP binding site: CAP binding activates transcription in the presence of cAMP. E. coli catabolite activator protein
    184..214     +  promoter       lac promoter: promoter for the E. coli lac operon
    222..238     +  protein_bind   lac operator: The lac repressor binds to the lac operator to inhibit transcription in E. coli. This inhibition can be relieved by adding lactose or isopropyl-β-D-thiogalactopyranoside (IPTG). lac repressor encoded by lacI
    283..301     +  promoter       T3 promoter: promoter for bacteriophage T3 RNA polymerase
    329..555     +  promoter       RSV promoter: Rous sarcoma virus enhancer/promoter
    556..736     +  LTR            5' LTR (truncated): truncated 5' long terminal repeat (LTR) from HIV-1
    783..908     +  misc_feature   HIV-1 Ψ: packaging signal of human immunodeficiency virus type 1
    892..1255    +  CDS            HIV-1 gag (fragment): gag protein from human immunodeficiency virus 1; gag
   1401..1634    +  misc_feature   RRE: The Rev response element (RRE) of HIV-1 allows for Rev-dependent mRNA export from the nucleus to the cytoplasm.
   2011..2037    +  CDS            Rev (fragment): human immunodeficiency virus 1 (HIV-1) Rev protein; rev; enhances nuclear export of unspliced and incompletely spliced viral mRNAs
   2041..2281    +  promoter       U6 promoter: RNA polymerase III promoter for human U6 snRNA
   2329..2396    +  misc_RNA       tracrRNA (fragment): trans-activating CRISPR RNA for the Streptococcus pyogenes CRISPR/Cas9 system
   2445..2562    +  misc_feature   cPPT/CTS: central polypurine tract and central termination sequence of HIV-1
   2631..2842    +  promoter       EF-1α core promoter: core promoter for human elongation factor EF-1α
   2868..3467    +  CDS            PuroR (fragment): puromycin N-acetyltransferase; pac from Streptomyces; confers resistance to puromycin
   3483..4071    +  misc_feature   WPRE: woodchuck hepatitis virus posttranscriptional regulatory element
   4122..4141    +  misc_feature   cPPT/CTS (fragment): central polypurine tract and central termination sequence of HIV-1
   4143..4376    +  LTR            3' LTR (ΔU3): self-inactivating 3' long terminal repeat (LTR) from HIV-1
   4454..4575    +  polyA_signal   SV40 poly(A) signal: SV40 polyadenylation signal
   4615..4750    +  rep_origin     SV40 ori: SV40 origin of replication
   4771..4789    -  promoter       T7 promoter: promoter for bacteriophage T7 RNA polymerase
   4797..4952    +  CDS            lacZα (fragment): LacZα fragment of β-galactosidase; lacZ fragment
   4957..5385    +  rep_origin     f1 ori (sequence partly withheld): f1 bacteriophage origin of replication; arrow indicates direction of (+) strand synthesis
   5438..5542    +  promoter       AmpR promoter: bla
   5543..6403    +  CDS            AmpR: β-lactamase; bla; confers resistance to ampicillin, carbenicillin, and related antibiotics
   6574..7162    +  rep_origin     ori: high-copy-number ColE1/pMB1/pBR322/pUC origin of replication
>Addgene plasmid #90897 | SMC3 A8.4 gRNA | addgene full sequence | sequence record 183410 | Addgene NGS Result
AACGACCGAGCGCAGCGAGTCAGTGAGCGAGGAAGCGGAAGAGCGCCCAATACGCAAACCGCCTCTCCCC
GCGCGTTGGCCGATTCATTAATGCAGCTGGCACGACAGGTTTCCCGACTGGAAAGCGGGCAGTGAGCGCA
ACGCAATTAATGTGAGTTAGCTCACTCATTAGGCACCCCAGGCTTTACACTTTATGCTTCCGGCTCGTAT
GTTGTGTGGAATTGTGAGCGGATAACAATTTCACACAGGAAACAGCTATGACCATGATTACGCCAAGCGC
GCAATTAACCCTCACTAAAGGGAACAAAAGCTGGAGCTGCAAGCTTAATGTAGTCTTATGCAATACTCTT
GTAGTCTTGCAACATGGTAACGATGAGTTAGCAACATGCCTTACAAGGAGAGAAAAAGCACCGTGCATGC
CGATTGGTGGAAGTAAGGTGGTACGATCGTGCCTTATTAGGAAGGCAACAGACGGGTCTGACATGGATTG
GACGAACCACTGAATTGCCGCATTGCAGAGATATTGTATTTAAGTGCCTAGCTCGATACATAAACGGGTC
TCTCTGGTTAGACCAGATCTGAGCCTGGGAGCTCTCTGGCTAACTAGGGAACCCACTGCTTAAGCCTCAA
TAAAGCTTGCCTTGAGTGCTTCAAGTAGTGTGTGCCCGTCTGTTGTGTGACTCTGGTAACTAGAGATCCC
TCAGACCCTTTTAGTCAGTGTGGAAAATCTCTAGCAGTGGCGCCCGAACAGGGACTTGAAAGCGAAAGGG
AAACCAGAGGAGCTCTCTCGACGCAGGACTCGGCTTGCTGAAGCGCGCACGGCAAGAGGCGAGGGGCGGC
GACTGGTGAGTACGCCAAAAATTTTGACTAGCGGAGGCTAGAAGGAGAGAGATGGGTGCGAGAGCGTCAG
TATTAAGCGGGGGAGAATTAGATCGCGATGGGAAAAAATTCGGTTAAGGCCAGGGGGAAAGAAAAAATAT
AAATTAAAACATATAGTATGGGCAAGCAGGGAGCTAGAACGATTCGCAGTTAATCCTGGCCTGTTAGAAA
CATCAGAAGGCTGTAGACAAATACTGGGACAGCTACAACCATCCCTTCAGACAGGATCAGAAGAACTTAG
ATCATTATATAATACAGTAGCAACCCTCTATTGTGTGCATCAAAGGATAGAGATAAAAGACACCAAGGAA
GCTTTAGACAAGATAGAGGAAGAGCAAAACAAAAGTAAGACCACCGCACAGCAAGCGGCCGCTGATCTTC
AGACCTGGAGGAGGAGATATGAGGGACAATTGGAGAAGTGAATTATATAAATATAAAGTAGTAAAAATTG
AACCATTAGGAGTAGCACCCACCAAGGCAAAGAGAAGAGTGGTGCAGAGAGAAAAAAGAGCAGTGGGAAT
AGGAGCTTTGTTCCTTGGGTTCTTGGGAGCAGCAGGAAGCACTATGGGCGCAGCGTCAATGACGCTGACG
GTACAGGCCAGACAATTATTGTCTGGTATAGTGCAGCAGCAGAACAATTTGCTGAGGGCTATTGAGGCGC
AACAGCATCTGTTGCAACTCACAGTCTGGGGCATCAAGCAGCTCCAGGCAAGAATCCTGGCTGTGGAAAG
ATACCTAAAGGATCAACAGCTCCTGGGGATTTGGGGTTGCTCTGGAAAACTCATTTGCACCACTGCTGTG
CCTTGGAATGCTAGTTGGAGTAATAAATCTCTGGAACAGATTTGGAATCACACGACCTGGATGGAGTGGG
ACAGAGAAATTAACAATTACACAAGCTTAATACACTCCTTAATTGAAGAATCGCAAAACCAGCAAGAAAA
GAATGAACAAGAATTATTGGAATTAGATAAATGGGCAAGTTTGTGGAATTGGTTTAACATAACAAATTGG
CTGTGGTATATAAAATTATTCATAATGATAGTAGGAGGCTTGGTAGGTTTAAGAATAGTTTTTGCTGTAC
TTTCTATAGTGAATAGAGTTAGGCAGGGATATTCACCATTATCGTTTCAGACCCACCTCCCAACCCCGAG
GGGACCCAGAGAGGGCCTATTTCCCATGATTCCTTCATATTTGCATATACGATACAAGGCTGTTAGAGAG
ATAATTAGAATTAATTTGACTGTAAACACAAAGATATTAGTACAAAATACGTGACGTAGAAAGTAATAAT
TTCTTGGGTAGTTTGCAGTTTTAAAATTATGTTTTAAAATGGACTATCATATGCTTACCGTAACTTGAAA
GTATTTCGATTTCTTGGCTTTATATATCTTGTGGAAAGGACGAAACACCGACTAGCTCAGTATCAGAAGT
GTTTAAGAGCTATGCTGGAAACAGCATAGCAAGTTTAAATAAGGCTAGTCCGTTATCAACTTGAAAAAGT
GGCACCGAGTCGGTGCTTTTTTTGAATTCTAGATCTTGAGACAAATGGCAGTATTCATCCACAATTTTAA
AAGAAAAGGGGGGATTGGGGGGTACAGTGCAGGGGAAAGAATAGTAGACATAATAGCAACAGACATACAA
ACTAAAGAATTACAAAAACAAATTACAAAAATTCAAAATTTTCGGGTTTATTACAGGGACAGCAGAGATC
CACTTTGGCGCCGGCTCGAGTGGCTCCGGTGCCCGTCAGTGGGCAGAGCGCACATCGCCCACAGTCCCCG
AGAAGTTGGGGGGAGGGGTCGGCAATTGAACCGGTGCCTAGAGAAGGTGGCGCGGGGTAAACTGGGAAAG
TGATGTCGTGTACTGGCTCCGCCTTTTTCCCGAGGGTGGGGGAGAACCGTATATAAGTGCAGTAGTCGCC
GTGAACGTTCTTTTTCGCAACGGGTTTGCCGCCAGAACACAGGTGTCGTGACGCGGGATCCGCCACCATG
ACCGAGTACAAGCCCACGGTGCGCCTCGCCACCCGCGACGACGTCCCCAGGGCCGTACGCACCCTCGCCG
CCGCGTTCGCCGACTACCCCGCCACGCGCCACACCGTCGATCCGGACCGCCACATCGAGCGGGTCACCGA
GCTGCAAGAACTCTTCCTCACGCGCGTCGGGCTCGACATCGGCAAGGTGTGGGTCGCGGACGACGGCGCC
GCGGTGGCGGTCTGGACCACGCCGGAGAGCGTCGAAGCGGGGGCGGTGTTCGCCGAGATCGGCCCGCGCA
TGGCCGAGTTGAGCGGTTCCCGGCTGGCCGCGCAGCAACAGATGGAAGGCCTCCTGGCGCCGCACCGGCC
CAAGGAGCCCGCGTGGTTCCTGGCCACCGTCGGAGTCTCGCCCGACCACCAGGGCAAGGGTCTGGGCAGC
GCCGTCGTGCTCCCCGGAGTGGAGGCGGCCGAGCGCGCCGGGGTGCCCGCCTTCCTGGAGACCTCCGCGC
CCCGCAACCTCCCCTTCTACGAGCGGCTCGGCTTCACCGTCACCGCCGACGTCGAGGTGCCCGAAGGACC
GCGCACCTGGTGCATGACCCGCAAGCCCGGTGCCTGAACGCGTTAAGTCGACAATCAACCTCTGGATTAC
AAAATTTGTGAAAGATTGACTGGTATTCTTAACTATGTTGCTCCTTTTACGCTATGTGGATACGCTGCTT
TAATGCCTTTGTATCATGCTATTGCTTCCCGTATGGCTTTCATTTTCTCCTCCTTGTATAAATCCTGGTT
GCTGTCTCTTTATGAGGAGTTGTGGCCCGTTGTCAGGCAACGTGGCGTGGTGTGCACTGTGTTTGCTGAC
GCAACCCCCACTGGTTGGGGCATTGCCACCACCTGTCAGCTCCTTTCCGGGACTTTCGCTTTCCCCCTCC
CTATTGCCACGGCGGAACTCATCGCCGCCTGCCTTGCCCGCTGCTGGACAGGGGCTCGGCTGTTGGGCAC
TGACAATTCCGTGGTGTTGTCGGGGAAATCATCGTCCTTTCCTTGGCTGCTCGCCTGTGTTGCCACCTGG
ATTCTGCGCGGGACGTCCTTCTGCTACGTCCCTTCGGCCCTCAATCCAGCGGACCTTCCTTCCCGCGGCC
TGCTGCCGGCTCTGCGGCCTCTTCCGCGTCTTCGCCTTCGCCCTCAGACGAGTCGGATCTCCCTTTGGGC
CGCCTCCCCGCGTCGACTTTAAGACCAATGACTTACAAGGCAGCTGTAGATCTTAGCCACTTTTTAAAAG
AAAAGGGGGGACTGGAAGGGCTAATTCACTCCCAACGAAGACAAGATCTGCTTTTTGCTTGTACTGGGTC
TCTCTGGTTAGACCAGATCTGAGCCTGGGAGCTCTCTGGCTAACTAGGGAACCCACTGCTTAAGCCTCAA
TAAAGCTTGCCTTGAGTGCTTCAAGTAGTGTGTGCCCGTCTGTTGTGTGACTCTGGTAACTAGAGATCCC
TCAGACCCTTTTAGTCAGTGTGGAAAATCTCTAGCAGTACGTATAGTAGTTCATGTCATCTTATTATTCA
GTATTTATAACTTGCAAAGAAATGAATATCAGAGAGTGAGAGGAACTTGTTTATTGCAGCTTATAATGGT
TACAAATAAAGCAATAGCATCACAAATTTCACAAATAAAGCATTTTTTTCACTGCATTCTAGTTGTGGTT
TGTCCAAACTCATCAATGTATCTTATCATGTCTGGCTCTAGCTATCCCGCCCCTAACTCCGCCCATCCCG
CCCCTAACTCCGCCCAGTTCCGCCCATTCTCCGCCCCATGGCTGACTAATTTTTTTTATTTATGCAGAGG
CCGAGGCCGCCTCGGCCTCTGAGCTATTCCAGAAGTAGTGAGGAGGCTTTTTTGGAGGCCTAGGGACGTA
CCCAATTCGCCCTATAGTGAGTCGTATTACGCGCGCTCACTGGCCGTCGTTTTACAACGTCGTGACTGGG
AAAACCCTGGCGTTACCCAACTTAATCGCCTTGCAGCACATCCCCCTTTCGCCAGCTGGCGTAATAGCGA
AGAGGCCCGCACCGATCGCCCTTCCCAACAGTTGCGCAGCCTGAATGGCGAATGGG
[124 nt withheld, positions 4957-5080]
C
[91 nt withheld, positions 5082-5172]
A
[49 nt withheld, positions 5174-5222]
CCTTTGACGTTGGAGTCCACGTTCTTT
[37 nt withheld, positions 5250-5286]
ACCCTATCTCGGTCTATTCTTTTGATTTATAAGGGATTTTGCCGATTTCGGCCTATTGGTTAAAAAATGA
GCTGATTTAACAAAAATTTAACGCGAATTTTAACAAAATATTAACGCTTACAATTTAGGTGGCACTTTTC
GGGGAAATGTGCGCGGAACCCCTATTTGTTTATTTTTCTAAATACATTCAAATATGTATCCGCTCATGAG
ACAATAACCCTGATAAATGCTTCAATAATATTGAAAAAGGAAGAGTATGAGTATTCAACATTTCCGTGTC
GCCCTTATTCCCTTTTTTGCGGCATTTTGCCTTCCTGTTTTTGCTCACCCAGAAACGCTGGTGAAAGTAA
AAGATGCTGAAGATCAGTTGGGTGCACGAGTGGGTTACATCGAACTGGATCTCAACAGCGGTAAGATCCT
TGAGAGTTTTCGCCCCGAAGAACGTTTTCCAATGATGAGCACTTTTAAAGTTCTGCTATGTGGCGCGGTA
TTATCCCGTATTGACGCCGGGCAAGAGCAACTCGGTCGCCGCATACACTATTCTCAGAATGACTTGGTTG
AGTACTCACCAGTCACAGAAAAGCATCTTACGGATGGCATGACAGTAAGAGAATTATGCAGTGCTGCCAT
AACCATGAGTGATAACACTGCGGCCAACTTACTTCTGACAACGATCGGAGGACCGAAGGAGCTAACCGCT
TTTTTGCACAACATGGGGGATCATGTAACTCGCCTTGATCGTTGGGAACCGGAGCTGAATGAAGCCATAC
CAAACGACGAGCGTGACACCACGATGCCTGTAGCAATGGCAACAACGTTGCGCAAACTATTAACTGGCGA
ACTACTTACTCTAGCTTCCCGGCAACAATTAATAGACTGGATGGAGGCGGATAAAGTTGCAGGACCACTT
CTGCGCTCGGCCCTTCCGGCTGGCTGGTTTATTGCTGATAAATCTGGAGCCGGTGAGCGTGGGTCTCGCG
GTATCATTGCAGCACTGGGGCCAGATGGTAAGCCCTCCCGTATCGTAGTTATCTACACGACGGGGAGTCA
GGCAACTATGGATGAACGAAATAGACAGATCGCTGAGATAGGTGCCTCACTGATTAAGCATTGGTAACTG
TCAGACCAAGTTTACTCATATATACTTTAGATTGATTTAAAACTTCATTTTTAATTTAAAAGGATCTAGG
TGAAGATCCTTTTTGATAATCTCATGACCAAAATCCCTTAACGTGAGTTTTCGTTCCACTGAGCGTCAGA
CCCCGTAGAAAAGATCAAAGGATCTTCTTGAGATCCTTTTTTTCTGCGCGTAATCTGCTGCTTGCAAACA
AAAAAACCACCGCTACCAGCGGTGGTTTGTTTGCCGGATCAAGAGCTACCAACTCTTTTTCCGAAGGTAA
CTGGCTTCAGCAGAGCGCAGATACCAAATACTGTTCTTCTAGTGTAGCCGTAGTTAGGCCACCACTTCAA
GAACTCTGTAGCACCGCCTACATACCTCGCTCTGCTAATCCTGTTACCAGTGGCTGCTGCCAGTGGCGAT
AAGTCGTGTCTTACCGGGTTGGACTCAAGACGATAGTTACCGGATAAGGCGCAGCGGTCGGGCTGAACGG
GGGGTTCGTGCACACAGCCCAGCTTGGAGCGAACGACCTACACCGAACTGAGATACCTACAGCGTGAGCT
ATGAGAAAGCGCCACGCTTCCCGAAGGGAGAAAGGCGGACAGGTATCCGGTAAGCGGCAGGGTCGGAACA
GGAGAGCGCACGAGGGAGCTTCCAGGGGGAAACGCCTGGTATCTTTATAGTCCTGTCGGGTTTCGCCACC
TCTGACTTGAGCGTCGATTTTTGTGATGCTCGTCAGGGGGGCGGAGCCTATGGAAAAACGCCAGCAACGC
GGCCTTTTTACGGTTCCTGGCCTTTTGCTGGCCTTTTGCTCACATGTTCTTTCCTGCGTTATCCCCTGAT
TCTGTGGATAACCGTATTACCGCCTTTGAGTGAGCTGATACCGCTCGCCGCAGCCG
